Addgene plasmid #121871: LB701: pMVP/PB/mCherry-DEST
Purpose: (Empty Backbone) pMVP destination vector, empty PiggyBac transposon vector backbone w/ mCherry selection cassette
Depositing lab: Christopher Newgard. Depositing organization: Duke University. Publication: Creation of versatile cloning platforms for transgene expression and dCas9-based epigenome editing. Haldeman JM, Conway AE, Arlotto ME, Slentz DH, Muoio DM, Becker TC, Newgard CB. Nucleic Acids Res. 2018 Dec 27. pii: 5264291. doi: 10.1093/nar/gky1286. PubMed 30590691.
Backbone
  Vector backbone: KX002
  Backbone manufacturer: Newgard Lab
  Backbone size (bp): 4682
  Vector type: Mammalian Expression ; PiggyBac Transposon, pMVP Gateway Destination Vector
  Selectable markers: mCherry
Growth in bacteria
  Bacterial resistance: Chloramphenicol and Ampicillin, 25 & 100 μg/mL
  Growth temperature: 37°C
  Growth strain: ccdB Survival
  Copy number: High Copy
Gene/Insert
  Gene/Insert name: Gateway selection cassette (ccdb gene + Chlor resistance gene)
  Species: Synthetic
  Insert size (bp): 1455
  Cloning method: Gibson Cloning
Terms and licenses: Academic/Nonprofit Terms; Industry Terms: Not Available to Industry
Depositor comments: PiggyBac ITR sequences derived from Addgene #63802
How to cite: LB701: pMVP/PB/mCherry-DEST was a gift from Christopher Newgard (Addgene plasmid # 121871 ; http://n2t.net/addgene:121871 ; RRID:Addgene_121871)
