[The description below was written by a language model from this plasmid's Addgene catalogue record and pLannotate feature annotations shown in this document.]
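Description:
LB701: pMVP/PB/mCherry-DEST is an empty Gateway destination vector from the pMVP modular cloning platform, built on the KX002 backbone as a PiggyBac transposon for stable transgene delivery into mammalian cells. It is a high-copy plasmid of about 6.1 kb, replicating in E. coli from a ColE1/pUC-type origin and carrying an ampicillin resistance gene (bla) with its own promoter. Because the unrecombined vector encodes the CcdB gyrase toxin, it has to be maintained in a ccdB-tolerant strain, with chloramphenicol and ampicillin as the recorded selections. Short fragments annotated as RSF ori, lacZα, f1 ori and bGH poly(A) appear to be backbone remnants.

The cloning site is a standard Gateway cassette of roughly 1.5 kb, inserted by Gibson assembly. attR1 and attR2 flank a chloramphenicol acetyltransferase gene and ccdB (with a partial ccdA). In an LR Clonase reaction, entry-clone modules replace this cassette, and loss of ccdB provides counter-selection for recombinants in ordinary E. coli. No mammalian promoter is annotated upstream of attR1, so the promoter for the gene of interest is presumably supplied by the incoming modules, although the record does not say so explicitly.

Downstream of attR2 is a separate marker cassette in which the SV40 enhancer/early promoter, followed by the bacterial EM7 promoter, drives mCherry and terminates at an HSV TK polyadenylation signal. This allows cells carrying the construct to be identified or sorted by red fluorescence rather than selected with a drug. The depositor notes that the PiggyBac ITRs came from another deposited plasmid, but the automated feature table does not annotate them, so their positions cannot be given. With PiggyBac transposase supplied separately, the ITR-flanked region would integrate into the host genome.
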