Features (pLannotate 1.2.2; 21 found; start..end, strand, type, name):
     24..128     +  promoter       AmpR promoter: bla
    129..989     +  CDS            AmpR: β-lactamase; bla; confers resistance to ampicillin, carbenicillin, and related antibiotics
   1160..1748    +  rep_origin     ori: high-copy-number ColE1/pMB1/pBR322/pUC origin of replication
   1824..1943    +  rep_origin     RSF ori (fragment): Plasmids containing the RSF 1030 origin of replication can be propagated in E. coli cells that contain additional plasmids with compatible origins.
   1944..1961    -  CDS            lacZα (fragment): LacZα fragment of β-galactosidase; lacZ fragment
   2227..2263    +  misc_feature   MCS (fragment): pBluescript multiple cloning site
   2263..2387    +  protein_bind   attR1: mutant version of attR; recombination site for the Gateway® LR reaction LR Clonase™
   2412..2442    +  promoter       lac UV5 promoter: E. coli lac promoter with an "up" mutation
   2466..2495    +  promoter       cat promoter (fragment): promoter of the E. coli cat gene encoding chloramphenicol acetyltransferase
   2496..3155    +  CDS            CmR: chloramphenicol acetyltransferase; cat; confers resistance to chloramphenicol
   3334..3492    +  CDS            ccdA (fragment): CCDA_ECO57 - Also known as H, letA. Experimental evidence at protein level: Swiss-Prot protein existence level 1. Antitoxin component of a type II toxin-antitoxin (TA) system which inhibits the post-segregational killing (PSK) of plasmid-free cells, also referred to as a plasmid addiction system. Binds to and blocks the activity of CcdB; will also remove bound CcdB protein from the CcdB-GyrA complex by forming a CcdA-CcdB complex, a process termed rejuvenation. Functions as a transcriptional corepressor for the ccdAB operon, repression also requires CcdB (By similarity). From Escherichia coli
   3497..3799    +  CDS            ccdB: CCDB_ECOLI - Also known as G, letB, letD. Experimental evidence at protein level: Swiss-Prot protein existence level 1. Toxic component of a type II toxin-antitoxin (TA) system, functioning in plasmid maintainence. Responsible for the post- segregational killing (PSK) of plasmid-free cells, also referred to as a plasmid addiction system. Half-life of over 2 hours. Cell killing by CcdB is accompanied by filamentation, defects in chromosome and plasmid segregation, defects in cell division, formation of anucleate cells, decreased DNA synthesis and plasmid loss. Interferes with the activity of DN
   3843..3967    -  protein_bind   attR2: mutant version of attR; recombination site for the Gateway® LR reaction LR Clonase™
   3968..3999    +  misc_feature   MCS (fragment): pBluescript multiple cloning site
   4019..4335    +  promoter       SV40 promoter: SV40 enhancer and early promoter
   4383..4430    +  promoter       EM7 promoter: synthetic bacterial promoter&nbsp
   4449..5156    +  CDS            mCherry: mCherry is a basic (constitutively fluorescent) red fluorescent protein published in 2004, derived from Discosoma sp.. It is reported to be a very rapidly-maturing monomer with low acid sensitivity.
   5245..5293    +  polyA_signal   HSV TK poly(A) signal: herpes simplex virus thymidine kinase polyadenylation signal (Cole and Stacy, 1985)
   5384..5400    -  polyA_signal   bGH poly(A) signal (fragment): bovine growth hormone polyadenylation signal
   5469..5530    -  rep_origin     f1 ori (fragment) (sequence partly withheld): f1 bacteriophage origin of replication; arrow indicates direction of (+) strand synthesis
   5865..6134    -  rep_origin     f1 ori (fragment) (sequence partly withheld): f1 bacteriophage origin of replication; arrow indicates direction of (+) strand synthesis
>Addgene plasmid #121871 | LB701: pMVP/PB/mCherry-DEST | addgene full sequence | sequence record 237498 | Addgene NGS Result
GTGGCACTTTTCGGGGAAATGTGCGCGGAACCCCTATTTGTTTATTTTTCTAAATACATTCAAATATGTA
TCCGCTCATGAGACAATAACCCTGATAAATGCTTCAATAATATTGAAAAAGGAAGAGTATGAGTATTCAA
CATTTCCGTGTCGCCCTTATTCCCTTTTTTGCGGCATTTTGCCTTCCTGTTTTTGCTCACCCAGAAACGC
TGGTGAAAGTAAAAGATGCTGAAGATCAGTTGGGTGCACGAGTGGGTTACATCGAACTGGATCTCAACAG
CGGTAAGATCCTTGAGAGTTTTCGCCCCGAAGAACGTTTTCCAATGATGAGCACTTTTAAAGTTCTGCTA
TGTGGCGCGGTATTATCCCGTATTGACGCCGGGCAAGAGCAACTCGGTCGCCGCATACACTATTCTCAGA
ATGACTTGGTTGAGTACTCACCAGTCACAGAAAAGCATCTTACGGATGGCATGACAGTAAGAGAATTATG
CAGTGCTGCCATAACCATGAGTGATAACACTGCGGCCAACTTACTTCTGACAACGATCGGAGGACCGAAG
GAGCTAACCGCTTTTTTGCACAACATGGGGGATCATGTAACTCGCCTTGATCGTTGGGAACCGGAGCTGA
ATGAAGCCATACCAAACGACGAGCGTGACACCACGATGCCTGTAGCAATGGCAACAACGTTGCGCAAACT
ATTAACTGGCGAACTACTTACTCTAGCTTCCCGGCAACAATTAATAGACTGGATGGAGGCGGATAAAGTT
GCAGGACCACTTCTGCGCTCGGCCCTTCCGGCTGGCTGGTTTATTGCTGATAAATCTGGAGCCGGTGAGC
GTGGGTCTCGCGGTATCATTGCAGCACTGGGGCCAGATGGTAAGCCCTCCCGTATCGTAGTTATCTACAC
GACGGGGAGTCAGGCAACTATGGATGAACGAAATAGACAGATCGCTGAGATAGGTGCCTCACTGATTAAG
CATTGGTAACTGTCAGACCAAGTTTACTCATATATACTTTAGATTGATTTAAAACTTCATTTTTAATTTA
AAAGGATCTAGGTGAAGATCCTTTTTGATAATCTCATGACCAAAATCCCTTAACGTGAGTTTTCGTTCCA
CTGAGCGTCAGACCCCGTAGAAAAGATCAAAGGATCTTCTTGAGATCCTTTTTTTCTGCGCGTAATCTGC
TGCTTGCAAACAAAAAAACCACCGCTACCAGCGGTGGTTTGTTTGCCGGATCAAGAGCTACCAACTCTTT
TTCCGAAGGTAACTGGCTTCAGCAGAGCGCAGATACCAAATACTGTTCTTCTAGTGTAGCCGTAGTTAGG
CCACCACTTCAAGAACTCTGTAGCACCGCCTACATACCTCGCTCTGCTAATCCTGTTACCAGTGGCTGCT
GCCAGTGGCGATAAGTCGTGTCTTACCGGGTTGGACTCAAGACGATAGTTACCGGATAAGGCGCAGCGGT
CGGGCTGAACGGGGGGTTCGTGCACACAGCCCAGCTTGGAGCGAACGACCTACACCGAACTGAGATACCT
ACAGCGTGAGCTATGAGAAAGCGCCACGCTTCCCGAAGGGAGAAAGGCGGACAGGTATCCGGTAAGCGGC
AGGGTCGGAACAGGAGAGCGCACGAGGGAGCTTCCAGGGGGAAACGCCTGGTATCTTTATAGTCCTGTCG
GGTTTCGCCACCTCTGACTTGAGCGTCGATTTTTGTGATGCTCGTCAGGGGGGCGGAGCCTATGGAAAAA
CGCCAGCAACGCGGCCTTTTTACGGTTCCTGGCCTTTTGCTGGCCTTTTGCTCACATGCTGTACAGCTTA
AGTCATGTTCTTTCCTGCGTTATCCCCTGATTCTGTGGATAACCGTATTACCGCCTTTGAGTGAGCTGAT
ACCGCTCGCCGCAGCCGAACGACCGAGCGCAGCGAGTCAGTGAGCGAGGAAGCTGTAAAACGACGGCCAG
TAGCTCCACCGCCGCAGCTAGATTAACCCTAGAAAGATAATCATATTGTGACGTACGTTAAAGATAATCA
TGCGTAAAATTGACGCATGTGTTTTATCGGTCTGTATATCGAGGTTTATTTATTAATTTGAATAGATATT
AAGTTTTATTATATTTACACTTACATACTAATAATAAATTCAACAAACAATTTATTTATGTTTATTTATT
TATTAAAAAAAAACAAAAACTCAAAATTTCTTCTATAAAGTAACAAAACTTTTATGACTAGTGGATCCCC
CGGGCTGCAGGAATTCGATATCACAAGTTTGTACAAAAAAGCTGAACGAGAAACGTAAAATGATATAAAT
ATCAATATATTAAATTAGATTTTGCATAAAAAACAGACTACATAATACTGTAAAACACAACATATCCAGT
CACTATGGCGGCCGCATTAGGCACCCCAGGCTTTACACTTTATGCTTCCGGCTCGTATAATGTGTGGATT
TTGAGTTAGGATCCGTCGAGATTTTCAGGAGCTAAGGAAGCTAAAATGGAGAAAAAAATCACTGGATATA
CCACCGTTGATATATCCCAATGGCATCGTAAAGAACATTTTGAGGCATTTCAGTCAGTTGCTCAATGTAC
CTATAACCAGACCGTTCAGCTGGATATTACGGCCTTTTTAAAGACCGTAAAGAAAAATAAGCACAAGTTT
TATCCGGCCTTTATTCACATTCTTGCCCGCCTGATGAATGCTCATCCGGAATTCCGTATGGCAATGAAAG
ACGGTGAGCTGGTGATATGGGATAGTGTTCACCCTTGTTACACCGTTTTCCATGAGCAAACTGAAACGTT
TTCATCGCTCTGGAGTGAATACCACGACGATTTCCGGCAGTTTCTACACATATATTCGCAAGATGTGGCG
TGTTACGGTGAAAACCTGGCCTATTTCCCTAAAGGGTTTATTGAGAATATGTTTTTCGTCTCAGCCAATC
CCTGGGTGAGTTTCACCAGTTTTGATTTAAACGTGGCCAATATGGACAACTTCTTCGCCCCCGTTTTCAC
CATGGGCAAATATTATACGCAAGGCGACAAGGTGCTGATGCCGCTGGCGATTCAGGTTCATCATGCCGTT
TGTGATGGCTTCCATGTCGGCAGAATGCTTAATGAATTACAACAGTACTGCGATGAGTGGCAGGGCGGGG
CGTAAACGCGTGGATCCGGCTTACTAAAAGCCAGATAACAGTATGCGTATTTGCGCGCTGATTTTTGCGG
TATAAGAATATATACTGATATGTATACCCGAAGTATGTCAAAAAGAGGTATGCTATGAAGCAGCGTATTA
CAGTGACAGTTGACAGCGACAGCTATCAGTTGCTCAAGGCATATATGATGTCAATATCTCCGGTCTGGTA
AGCACAACCATGCAGAATGAAGCCCGTCGTCTGCGTGCCGAACGCTGGAAAGCGGAAAATCAGGAAGGGA
TGGCTGAGGTCGCCCGGTTTATTGAAATGAACGGCTCTTTTGCTGACGAGAACAGGGGCTGGTGAAATGC
AGTTTAAGGTTTACACCTATAAAAGAGAGAGCCGTTATCGTCTGTTTGTGGATGTACAGAGTGATATTAT
TGACACGCCCGGGCGACGGATGGTGATCCCCCTGGCCAGTGCACGTCTGCTGTCAGATAAAGTCTCCCGT
GAACTTTACCCGGTGGTGCATATCGGGGATGAAAGCTGGCGCATGATGACCACCGATATGGCCAGTGTGC
CGGTCTCCGTTATCGGGGAAGAAGTGGCTGATCTCAGCCACCGCGAAAATGACATCAAAAACGCCATTAA
CCTGATGTTCTGGGGAATATAAATGTCAGGCTCCCTTATACACAGCCAGTCTGCAGGTCGACCATAGTGA
CTGGATATGTTGTGTTTTACAGTATTATGTAGTCTGTTTTTTATGCAAAATCTAATTTAATATATTGATA
TTTATATCATTTTACGTTTCTCGTTCAGCTTTCTTGTACAAAGTGGTGATATCAAGCTTATCGATACCGT
CGACCTCGACATGGTCATAGCTGTTGACGGTGTGGAAAGTCCCCAGGCTCCCCAGCAGGCAGAAGTATGC
AAAGCATGCATCTCAATTAGTCAGCAACCAGGTGTGGAAAGTCCCCAGGCTCCCCAGCAGGCAGAAGTAT
GCAAAGCATGCATCTCAATTAGTCAGCAACCATAGTCCCGCCCCTAACTCCGCCCATCCCGCCCCTAACT
CCGCCCAGTTCCGCCCATTCTCCGCCCCATGGCTGACTAATTTTTTTTATTTATGCAGAGGCCGAGGCCG
CCTCTGCCTCTGAGCTATTCCAGAAGTAGTGAGGAGGCTTTTTTGGAGGCCTAGGCTTTTGCAAAAAGCT
CCCGGGAGCTTGTATATCCATTTTCGGATCTGATCAGCACGTGTTGACAATTAATCATCGGCATAGTATA
TCGGCATAGTATAATACGACAAGGTGAGGAACTAAACCATGGTGAGCAAGGGCGAGGAGGATAACATGGC
CATCATCAAGGAGTTCATGCGCTTCAAGGTGCACATGGAGGGCTCCGTGAACGGCCACGAGTTCGAGATC
GAGGGCGAGGGCGAGGGCCGCCCCTACGAGGGCACCCAGACCGCCAAGCTGAAGGTGACCAAGGGTGGCC
CCCTGCCCTTCGCCTGGGACATCCTGTCCCCTCAGTTCATGTACGGCTCCAAGGCCTACGTGAAGCACCC
CGCCGACATCCCCGACTACTTGAAGCTGTCCTTCCCCGAGGGCTTCAAGTGGGAGCGCGTGATGAACTTC
GAGGACGGCGGCGTGGTGACCGTGACCCAGGACTCCTCCCTGCAGGACGGCGAGTTCATCTACAAGGTGA
AGCTGCGCGGCACCAACTTCCCCTCCGACGGCCCCGTAATGCAGAAGAAGACCATGGGCTGGGAGGCCTC
CTCCGAGCGGATGTACCCCGAGGACGGCGCCCTGAAGGGCGAGATCAAGCAGAGGCTGAAGCTGAAGGAC
GGCGGCCACTACGACGCTGAGGTCAAGACCACCTACAAGGCCAAGAAGCCCGTGCAGCTGCCCGGCGCCT
ACAACGTCAACATCAAGTTGGACATCACCTCCCACAACGAGGACTACACCATCGTGGAACAGTACGAACG
CGCCGAGGGCCGCCACTCCACCGGCGGCATGGACGAGCTGTACAAGTAAACCGTACCGGTTAGTAATGAG
TTTAAACGGGGGAGGCTAACTGAAACACGGAAGGAGACAATACCGGAAGGAACCCGCGCTATGACGGCAA
TAAAAAGACAGAATAAAACGCACGGGTGTTGGGTCGTTTGTTCATAAACGCGGGGTTCGGTCCCAGGGCT
GGCACTCTGTCGATACCCCACCGAGACCCCATTGGGGCCAATACGCCCGCGTTTCTTCCTTTTCCCCACC
CCACCCCCCAAGTTCGGGTGAAGGCCCAGGGCTCGCAGCCAACGTCGGGGCGGCAGGCCCTGCCATAGCA
GATCCGGTTAAATCAAAAGAATAGACCGAGATAGGGT
[33 nt withheld, positions 5498-5530]
GCTGTCCCTGATATCTATAACAAGAAAATATATATATAATAAGTTATCACGTAAGTAGAACATGAAATAA
CAATATAATTATCGTATGAGTTAAATCTTAAAAGTCACGTAAAAGATAATCATGCGTCATTTTGACTCAC
GCGGTCGTTATAGTTCAAAATCAGTGACACTTACCGCATTGACAAGCACGCCTCACGGGAGCTCCAAGCG
GCGACTGAGATGTCCTAAATGCACAGCGACGGATTCGCGCTATTTAGAAAGAGAGAGCAATATTTCAAGA
ATGCATGCGTCAATTTTACGCAGACTATCTTTCTAGGGTTAATCTAGCTGCATCAAGG
[49 nt withheld, positions 5869-5917]
T
[91 nt withheld, positions 5919-6009]
G
[124 nt withheld, positions 6011-6134]
CAG
